Addgene plasmid #78625: sgRNA(MS2)_Prnp_SAM2
Purpose: Encodes sgRNA2.0 targeting 138nt upstream of TSS
Depositing lab: Walker Jackson. Depositing organization: Deutsches Zentrum fuer Neurodegenerative Erkrankungen (DZNE). Publication: Manipulating the Prion Protein Gene Sequence and Expression Levels with CRISPR/Cas9. Kaczmarczyk L, Mende Y, Zevnik B, Jackson WS. PLoS One. 2016 Apr 29;11(4):e0154604. doi: 10.1371/journal.pone.0154604. eCollection 2016. PONE-D-16-11813 PubMed 27128441.
Backbone
  Vector backbone: sgRNA(MS2)
  Total vector size (bp): 3010
  Vector type: Mammalian Expression, CRISPR
Growth in bacteria
  Bacterial resistance: Ampicillin, 100 μg/mL
  Growth temperature: 37°C
  Growth strain: NEB Stable
  Copy number: Unknown
Gene/Insert
  Gene/Insert name: sgRNA(MS2)_Prnp_SAM2
  gRNA/shRNA sequence: GGGAGTGCTGACACTGGGGG
  Species: M. musculus (mouse)
  Entrez Gene: Prnp (a.k.a. CD230, PrP, PrP<C>, PrPC, PrPSc, Prn-i, Prn-p, Sinc, prP27-30, prP33-35C)
  Promoter: U6
  Cloning method: Restriction Enzyme; 5′ cloning site BbsI (destroyed during cloning); 3′ cloning site BbsI (destroyed during cloning)
  Sequencing primers: 5′ ACTATCATATGCTTACCGTAAC
Terms and licenses: Academic/Nonprofit Terms; Industry Terms: Not Available to Industry
How to cite: sgRNA(MS2)_Prnp_SAM2 was a gift from Walker Jackson (Addgene plasmid # 78625 ; http://n2t.net/addgene:78625 ; RRID:Addgene_78625)
