[The description below was written by a language model from this plasmid's Addgene catalogue record and pLannotate feature annotations shown in this document.]
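Description:
sgRNA(MS2)_Prnp_SAM2 is a small (about 3.0 kb) mammalian CRISPR guide-expression plasmid built on the sgRNA(MS2) backbone. It is maintained in E. coli through a high-copy ColE1/pUC-type origin and selected with ampicillin via the bla (AmpR) gene under its own promoter. An f1 phage origin is also present, flanked by short remnants of the pBR322 bom region and a small rop fragment, which are vestigial backbone sequences rather than functional elements. The plasmid carries no mammalian selection marker or reporter in the annotated features, and it does not encode Cas9 or any activator protein.

The payload is a single RNA polymerase III transcription unit. A human U6 promoter drives an sgRNA whose 20-nt spacer, inserted between two BbsI sites that were destroyed during cloning, targets the mouse prion protein gene (Prnp) promoter region, 138 nt upstream of the transcription start site. The spacer is fused to the "sgRNA2.0" form of the Streptococcus pyogenes guide scaffold, in which two MS2 stem-loops are embedded; this is why the annotation shows the scaffold as fragments interrupted by MS2 hairpins. These hairpins bind the bacteriophage MS2 coat protein, so the guide can recruit MS2-fused effector domains to the site where a Cas9 protein is bound.

The upstream-of-TSS target and the "SAM" designation in the name are consistent with the synergistic activation mediator approach, where catalytically inactive Cas9 activator fusions and MS2-tethered activation domains, supplied from separate constructs, are co-delivered to upregulate an endogenous gene. This plasmid is therefore one of a set of guides intended for manipulating Prnp expression levels in mouse cells.
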