Features (pLannotate 1.2.2; 12 found; start..end, strand, type, name):
      7..247     +  promoter       U6 promoter: RNA polymerase III promoter for human U6 snRNA
    293..311     +  misc_RNA       MS2 stem loop: stem loop that binds the bacteriophage MS2 coat protein
    322..358     +  misc_RNA       gRNA scaffold (fragment): guide RNA scaffold for the Streptococcus pyogenes CRISPR/Cas9 system
    363..381     +  misc_RNA       MS2 stem loop: stem loop that binds the bacteriophage MS2 coat protein
    392..411     +  misc_RNA       gRNA scaffold (fragment): guide RNA scaffold for the Streptococcus pyogenes CRISPR/Cas9 system
    424..474     -  misc_feature   bom (fragment): basis of mobility region from pBR322
    493..948     +  rep_origin     f1 ori (sequence partly withheld): f1 bacteriophage origin of replication; arrow indicates direction of (+) strand synthesis
    949..998     -  misc_feature   bom (fragment): basis of mobility region from pBR322
   1100..1135    -  CDS            rop (fragment): Rop protein, which maintains plasmids at low copy number; rop
   1230..1334    +  promoter       AmpR promoter: bla
   1335..2195    +  CDS            AmpR: β-lactamase; bla; confers resistance to ampicillin, carbenicillin, and related antibiotics
   2366..2954    +  rep_origin     ori: high-copy-number ColE1/pMB1/pBR322/pUC origin of replication
>Addgene plasmid #78625 | sgRNA(MS2)_Prnp_SAM2 | depositor full sequence | sequence record 146703 | sgRNA(MS2)_Prnp_SAM2
GCTAGCGAGGGCCTATTTCCCATGATTCCTTCATATTTGCATATACGATACAAGGCTGTTAGAGAGATAA
TTGGAATTAATTTGACTGTAAACACAAAGATATTAGTACAAAATACGTGACGTAGAAAGTAATAATTTCT
TGGGTAGTTTGCAGTTTTAAAATTATGTTTTAAAATGGACTATCATATGCTTACCGTAACTTGAAAGTAT
TTCGATTTCTTGGCTTTATATATCTTGTGGAAAGGACGAAACACCGGGAGTGCTGACACTGGGGGGTTTT
AGAGCTAGGCCAACATGAGGATCACCCATGTCTGCAGGGCCTAGCAAGTTAAAATAAGGCTAGTCCGTTA
TCAACTTGGCCAACATGAGGATCACCCATGTCTGCAGGGCCAAGTGGCACCGAGTCGGTGCTTTTTTTGA
ATTCTGATGCGGTATTTTCTCCTTACGCATCTGTGCGGTATTTCACACCGCATA
[95 nt withheld, positions 475-569]
T
[46 nt withheld, positions 571-616]
C
[141 nt withheld, positions 618-758]
CCTTTGACGTTGGAGTCCACGTTCTTT
[37 nt withheld, positions 786-822]
ACTCTATCTCGGGCTATTCTTTTGATTTATAAGGGATTTTGCCGATTTCGGTCTATTGGTTAAAAAATGA
GCTGATTTAACAAAAATTTAACGCGAATTTTAACAAAATATTAACGTTTACAATTTTATGGTGCACTCTC
AGTACAATCTGCTCTGATGCCGCATAGTTAAGCCAGCCCCGACACCCGCCAACACCCGCTGACGCGCCCT
GACGGGCTTGTCTGCTCCCGGCATCCGCTTACAGACAAGCTGTGACCGTCTCCGGGAGCTGCATGTGTCA
GAGGTTTTCACCGTCATCACCGAAACGCGCGAGACGAAAGGGCCTCGTGATACGCCTATTTTTATAGGTT
AATGTCATGATAATAATGGTTTCTTAGACGTCAGGTGGCACTTTTCGGGGAAATGTGCGCGGAACCCCTA
TTTGTTTATTTTTCTAAATACATTCAAATATGTATCCGCTCATGAGACAATAACCCTGATAAATGCTTCA
ATAATATTGAAAAAGGAAGAGTATGAGTATTCAACATTTCCGTGTCGCCCTTATTCCCTTTTTTGCGGCA
TTTTGCCTTCCTGTTTTTGCTCACCCAGAAACGCTGGTGAAAGTAAAAGATGCTGAAGATCAGTTGGGTG
CACGAGTGGGTTACATCGAACTGGATCTCAACAGCGGTAAGATCCTTGAGAGTTTTCGCCCCGAAGAACG
TTTTCCAATGATGAGCACTTTTAAAGTTCTGCTATGTGGCGCGGTATTATCCCGTATTGACGCCGGGCAA
GAGCAACTCGGTCGCCGCATACACTATTCTCAGAATGACTTGGTTGAGTACTCACCAGTCACAGAAAAGC
ATCTTACGGATGGCATGACAGTAAGAGAATTATGCAGTGCTGCCATAACCATGAGTGATAACACTGCGGC
CAACTTACTTCTGACAACGATCGGAGGACCGAAGGAGCTAACCGCTTTTTTGCACAACATGGGGGATCAT
GTAACTCGCCTTGATCGTTGGGAACCGGAGCTGAATGAAGCCATACCAAACGACGAGCGTGACACCACGA
TGCCTGTAGCAATGGCAACAACGTTGCGCAAACTATTAACTGGCGAACTACTTACTCTAGCTTCCCGGCA
ACAATTAATAGACTGGATGGAGGCGGATAAAGTTGCAGGACCACTTCTGCGCTCGGCCCTTCCGGCTGGC
TGGTTTATTGCTGATAAATCTGGAGCCGGTGAGCGTGGAAGCCGCGGTATCATTGCAGCACTGGGGCCAG
ATGGTAAGCCCTCCCGTATCGTAGTTATCTACACGACGGGGAGTCAGGCAACTATGGATGAACGAAATAG
ACAGATCGCTGAGATAGGTGCCTCACTGATTAAGCATTGGTAACTGTCAGACCAAGTTTACTCATATATA
CTTTAGATTGATTTAAAACTTCATTTTTAATTTAAAAGGATCTAGGTGAAGATCCTTTTTGATAATCTCA
TGACCAAAATCCCTTAACGTGAGTTTTCGTTCCACTGAGCGTCAGACCCCGTAGAAAAGATCAAAGGATC
TTCTTGAGATCCTTTTTTTCTGCGCGTAATCTGCTGCTTGCAAACAAAAAAACCACCGCTACCAGCGGTG
GTTTGTTTGCCGGATCAAGAGCTACCAACTCTTTTTCCGAAGGTAACTGGCTTCAGCAGAGCGCAGATAC
CAAATACTGTTCTTCTAGTGTAGCCGTAGTTAGGCCACCACTTCAAGAACTCTGTAGCACCGCCTACATA
CCTCGCTCTGCTAATCCTGTTACCAGTGGCTGCTGCCAGTGGCGATAAGTCGTGTCTTACCGGGTTGGAC
TCAAGACGATAGTTACCGGATAAGGCGCAGCGGTCGGGCTGAACGGGGGGTTCGTGCACACAGCCCAGCT
TGGAGCGAACGACCTACACCGAACTGAGATACCTACAGCGTGAGCTATGAGAAAGCGCCACGCTTCCCGA
AGGGAGAAAGGCGGACAGGTATCCGGTAAGCGGCAGGGTCGGAACAGGAGAGCGCACGAGGGAGCTTCCA
GGGGGAAACGCCTGGTATCTTTATAGTCCTGTCGGGTTTCGCCACCTCTGACTTGAGCGTCGATTTTTGT
GATGCTCGTCAGGGGGGCGGAGCCTATGGAAAAACGCCAGCAACGCGGCCTTTTTACGGTTCCTGGCCTT
TTGCTGGCCTTTTGCTCA
