>Addgene plasmid #78625 | sgRNA(MS2)_Prnp_SAM2 | addgene partial sequence | sequence record 153153 | Amp-R 5'-ATAATACCGCGCCACATAGC-3'
GCTCATCATTGGAAAACGTTCTTCGGGGCGAAAACTCTCAAGGATCTTACCGCTGTTGAGATCCAGTTCG
ATGTAACCCACTCGTGCACCCAACTGATCTTCAGCATCTTTTACTTTCACCAGCGTTTCTGGGTGAGCAA
AAACAGGAAGGCAAAATGCCGCAAAAAAGGGAATAAGGGCGACACGGAAATGTTGAATACTCATACTCTT
CCTTTTTCAATATTATTGAAGCATTTATCAGGGTTATTGTCTCATGAGCGGATACATATTTGAATGTATT
TAGAAAAATAAACAAATAGGGGTTCCGCGCACATTTCCCCGAAAAGTGCCACCTGACGTCTAAGAAACCA
TTATTATCATGACATTAACCTATAAAAATAGGCGTATCACGAGGCCCTTTCGTCTCGCGCGTTTCGGTGA
TGACGGTGAAAACCTCTGACACATGCAGCTCCCGGAGACGGTCACAGCTTGTCTGTAAGCGGATGCCGGG
AGCAGACAAGCCCGTCAGGGCGCGTCAGCGGGTGTTGGCGGGTGTCGGGGCTGGCTTAACTATGCGGCAT
CAGAGCAGATTGTACTGAGAGTGCACCATAAAATTGTAAACGTTAATATTTTGTTAAAATTCGCGTTAAA
TTTTTGTTAAATCAGCTCATTTTTTAACCAATAGACCGAAATCGGCAAAATCCCTTATAAATCAAAAGAA
TAGCCCGAGATAGAGT
[37 nt withheld, positions 717-753]
AAAGAACGTGGACTCCAACGTCAAAGG
[141 nt withheld, positions 781-921]
G
[46 nt withheld, positions 923-968]
A
[54 nt withheld, positions 970-1023]
