>Addgene plasmid #78625 | sgRNA(MS2)_Prnp_SAM2 | addgene partial sequence | sequence record 153154 | pBR322ori-F 5'-GGGAAACGCCTGGTATCTTT-3'
GCCACCTCTGACTTGAGCGTCGATTTTTGTGATGCTCGTCAGGGGGGCGGAGCCTATGGAAAAACGCCAG
CAACGCGGCCTTTTTACGGTTCCTGGCCTTTTGCTGGCCTTTTGCTCAGCTAGCGAGGGCCTATTTCCCA
TGATTCCTTCATATTTGCATATACGATACAAGGCTGTTAGAGAGATAATTGGAATTAATTTGACTGTAAA
CACAAAGATATTAGTACAAAATACGTGACGTAGAAAGTAATAATTTCTTGGGTAGTTTGCAGTTTTAAAA
TTATGTTTTAAAATGGACTATCATATGCTTACCGTAACTTGAAAGTATTTCGATTTCTTGGCTTTATATA
TCTTGTGGAAAGGACGAAACACCGGGAGTGCTGACACTGGGGGGTTTTAGAGCTAGGCCAACATGAGGAT
CACCCATGTCTGCAGGGCCTAGCAAGTTAAAATAAGGCTAGTCCGTTATCAACTTGGCCAACATGAGGAT
CACCCATGTCTGCAGGGCCAAGTGGCACCGAGTCGGTGCTTTTTTTGAATTCTGATGCGGTATTTTCTCC
TTACGCATCTGTGCGGTATTTCACACCGCATA
[95 nt withheld, positions 593-687]
T
[46 nt withheld, positions 689-734]
C
[141 nt withheld, positions 736-876]
CCTTTGACGTTGGAGTCCACGTTCTTT
[37 nt withheld, positions 904-940]
ACTCTATCTCGGGCTATTCTTTTGATTTATAAGGGATTTTGCCGATTTCGGTCTATTGGTT
